Addgene plasmid #168476: pET11a-N-DiB-RM
Purpose: N-fragment of the DiB-RM‐split protein. This plasmid needs to be co-transformed with Plasmid 168478: pMRBad-C-DiB-RM to obtain DiB-RM‐split protein
Depositing lab: Jens Meiler. Depositing organization: Vanderbilt University. Publication: Computational redesign of a fluorogen activating protein with Rosetta. Bozhanova NG, Harp JM, Bender BJ, Gavrikov AS, Gorbachev DA, Baranov MS, Mercado CB, Zhang X, Lukyanov KA, Mishin AS, Meiler J. PLoS Comput Biol. 2021 Nov 8;17(11):e1009555. doi: 10.1371/journal.pcbi.1009555. eCollection 2021 Nov. PubMed 34748541.
Backbone
  Vector backbone: pET11a
  Backbone size w/o insert (bp): 5641
  Total vector size (bp): 5965
  Vector type: Bacterial Expression
Growth in bacteria
  Bacterial resistance: Ampicillin, 100 μg/mL
  Growth temperature: 37°C
  Growth strain: DH5alpha
  Copy number: High Copy
Gene/Insert
  Gene/Insert name: N-fragment of DiB-RM
  Species: Synthetic
  Insert size (bp): 324
  Promoter: T7
  Tag / fusion protein: His-tag (N terminal on insert)
  Cloning method: Restriction Enzyme; 5′ cloning site XbaI (not destroyed); 3′ cloning site BamHI (not destroyed)
  Sequencing primers: 5′ TAATACGACTCACTATAGGG; 3′ CTAGTTATTGCTCAGCGGTG
Terms and licenses: Academic/Nonprofit Terms; Industry Terms: Not Available to Industry
How to cite: pET11a-N-DiB-RM was a gift from Jens Meiler (Addgene plasmid # 168476 ; http://n2t.net/addgene:168476 ; RRID:Addgene_168476)
