[The description below was written by a language model from this plasmid's Addgene catalogue record and pLannotate feature annotations shown in this document.]
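Description:
pET11a-N-DiB-RM is a bacterial expression plasmid built on the pET11a backbone, about 6 kb in total, that encodes the N-terminal fragment of DiB-RM-split, a split version of a computationally redesigned fluorogen-activating protein. The 324 bp synthetic insert was cloned between XbaI and BamHI and carries an N-terminal His-tag. Automated annotation matches most of the coding region to a fragment of the E. coli lipocalin Blc, indicating that the DiB-RM scaffold is related to this protein. A short downstream match to a T7 gene 10-derived solubility tag appears to be residual pET vector sequence rather than a recorded part of the insert.

Expression follows the standard pET arrangement. A T7 promoter with an adjacent lac operator and the T7 gene 10 ribosome binding site drives the insert, and a T7 terminator closes the transcription unit. The plasmid's own lacI gene supplies repressor, so transcription is held off until IPTG or lactose is added in a host that provides T7 RNA polymerase. Propagation relies on a ColE1/pBR322-type origin accompanied by the bom site and rop gene. The catalogue lists the plasmid as high copy, although rop normally moderates copy number. Selection is by ampicillin through β-lactamase. The scattered tetracycline-resistance fragments are non-functional remnants of the pBR322 ancestry.

On its own the plasmid yields only half of the reporter. The record states that it must be co-transformed with the companion plasmid pMRBad-C-DiB-RM, which encodes the C-terminal fragment, to obtain the complete DiB-RM-split protein. That requirement fits its use in bacterial complementation experiments on the redesigned fluorogen-binding protein.
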