Features (pLannotate 1.2.2; 19 found; start..end, strand, type, name):
     54..323     +  CDS            blc (fragment): BLC_ECOLI - Also known as yjeL. Experimental evidence at protein level: Swiss-Prot protein existence level 1. Involved in the storage or transport of lipids necessary for membrane maintenance under stressful conditions. Displays a binding preference for lysophospholipids. From Escherichia coli (strain K12).
    334..383     +  CDS            SET1 (fragment): solubility-enhancement tag derived from T7 phage gene 10B
    391..438     +  terminator     T7 terminator: transcription terminator for bacteriophage T7 RNA polymerase
    461..565     -  CDS            TcR (fragment): tetracycline efflux protein; tet; confers resistance to tetracycline
    613..641     -  promoter       tet promoter: E. coli promoter for tetracycline efflux protein gene
    754..858     +  promoter       AmpR promoter: bla
    859..1719    +  CDS            AmpR: β-lactamase; bla; confers resistance to ampicillin, carbenicillin, and related antibiotics
   1890..2478    +  rep_origin     ori: high-copy-number ColE1/pMB1/pBR322/pUC origin of replication
   2664..2803    -  misc_feature   bom: basis of mobility region from pBR322
   2905..3096    -  CDS            rop: Rop protein, which maintains plasmids at low copy number; rop
   3113..3493    +  CDS            YPB1_ECOLX: Protein predicted: Swiss-Prot protein existence level 4. From Escherichia coli.
   3735..4359    -  CDS            TcR (fragment): tetracycline efflux protein; tet; confers resistance to tetracycline
   4374..4395    -  protein_bind   CAP binding site: CAP binding activates transcription in the presence of cAMP. E. coli catabolite activator protein
   4408..5490    -  CDS            lacI: lac repressor; lacI; The lac repressor binds to the lac operator to inhibit transcription in E. coli. This inhibition can be relieved by adding lactose or isopropyl-β-D-thiogalactopyranoside (IPTG).
   5491..5568    -  promoter       lacI promoter: lacI
   5576..5855    -  CDS            TcR (fragment): tetracycline efflux protein; tet; confers resistance to tetracycline
   5877..5895    +  promoter       T7 promoter: promoter for bacteriophage T7 RNA polymerase
   5896..5920    +  protein_bind   lac operator: The lac repressor binds to the lac operator to inhibit transcription in E. coli. This inhibition can be relieved by adding lactose or isopropyl-β-D-thiogalactopyranoside (IPTG). lac repressor encoded by lacI
   5935..5957    +  RBS            RBS: efficient ribosome binding site from bacteriophage T7 gene 10 (Olins and Rangwala, 1989)
>Addgene plasmid #168476 | pET11a-N-DiB-RM | addgene full sequence | sequence record 332734 | Addgene NGS Result
ATATGGGTCATCACCACCACCATCACCTCGAATCAACCAGCTTGTACAAGAAATCCAGCTCCACGCCGCC
GCGTGGCGTGACCGTAGTAAATAATTTCGACTGCAAACGTTATCTCGGTACCTGGTATGAGATTGCCCGT
TTTGATCACCGCGCAGAACGTGGACTGGAAAAAGTCACCGCAACATACAGCCTGCGTGATGACGGCGGCC
TGAATGTCATCTTCAAAGGCTATAACCCTGACAGAGGAATGTGGCAGCAGTACGTTGGGAAAGCGTACTT
TACCGGCGCACCAACTCGCGCTGCGCTGAAAGTGGCGTTCTTTTAAGGATCCGGCTGCTAACAAAGCCCG
AAAGGAAGCTGAGTTGGCTGCTGCCACCGCTGAGCAATAACTAGCATAACCCCTTGGGGCCTCTAAACGG
GTCTTGAGGGGTTTTTTGCTGAAAGGAGGAACTATATCCGGATATCCCGCAAGAGGCCCGGCAGTACCGG
CATAACCAAGCCTATGCCTACAGCATCCAGGGTGACGGTGCCGAGGATGACGATGAGCGCATTGTTAGAT
TTCATACACGGTGCCTGACTGCGTTAGCAATTTAACTGTGATAAACTACCGCATTAAAGCTTATCGATGA
TAAGCTGTCAAACATGAGAATTCTTGAAGACGAAAGGGCCTCGTGATACGCCTATTTTTATAGGTTAATG
TCATGATAATAATGGTTTCTTAGACGTCAGGTGGCACTTTTCGGGGAAATGTGCGCGGAACCCCTATTTG
TTTATTTTTCTAAATACATTCAAATATGTATCCGCTCATGAGACAATAACCCTGATAAATGCTTCAATAA
TATTGAAAAAGGAAGAGTATGAGTATTCAACATTTCCGTGTCGCCCTTATTCCCTTTTTTGCGGCATTTT
GCCTTCCTGTTTTTGCTCACCCAGAAACGCTGGTGAAAGTAAAAGATGCTGAAGATCAGTTGGGTGCACG
AGTGGGTTACATCGAACTGGATCTCAACAGCGGTAAGATCCTTGAGAGTTTTCGCCCCGAAGAACGTTTT
CCAATGATGAGCACTTTTAAAGTTCTGCTATGTGGCGCGGTATTATCCCGTGTTGACGCCGGGCAAGAGC
AACTCGGTCGCCGCATACACTATTCTCAGAATGACTTGGTTGAGTACTCACCAGTCACAGAAAAGCATCT
TACGGATGGCATGACAGTAAGAGAATTATGCAGTGCTGCCATAACCATGAGTGATAACACTGCGGCCAAC
TTACTTCTGACAACGATCGGAGGACCGAAGGAGCTAACCGCTTTTTTGCACAACATGGGGGATCATGTAA
CTCGCCTTGATCGTTGGGAACCGGAGCTGAATGAAGCCATACCAAACGACGAGCGTGACACCACGATGCC
TGCAGCAATGGCAACAACGTTGCGCAAACTATTAACTGGCGAACTACTTACTCTAGCTTCCCGGCAACAA
TTAATAGACTGGATGGAGGCGGATAAAGTTGCAGGACCACTTCTGCGCTCGGCCCTTCCGGCTGGCTGGT
TTATTGCTGATAAATCTGGAGCCGGTGAGCGTGGGTCTCGCGGTATCATTGCAGCACTGGGGCCAGATGG
TAAGCCCTCCCGTATCGTAGTTATCTACACGACGGGGAGTCAGGCAACTATGGATGAACGAAATAGACAG
ATCGCTGAGATAGGTGCCTCACTGATTAAGCATTGGTAACTGTCAGACCAAGTTTACTCATATATACTTT
AGATTGATTTAAAACTTCATTTTTAATTTAAAAGGATCTAGGTGAAGATCCTTTTTGATAATCTCATGAC
CAAAATCCCTTAACGTGAGTTTTCGTTCCACTGAGCGTCAGACCCCGTAGAAAAGATCAAAGGATCTTCT
TGAGATCCTTTTTTTCTGCGCGTAATCTGCTGCTTGCAAACAAAAAAACCACCGCTACCAGCGGTGGTTT
GTTTGCCGGATCAAGAGCTACCAACTCTTTTTCCGAAGGTAACTGGCTTCAGCAGAGCGCAGATACCAAA
TACTGTCCTTCTAGTGTAGCCGTAGTTAGGCCACCACTTCAAGAACTCTGTAGCACCGCCTACATACCTC
GCTCTGCTAATCCTGTTACCAGTGGCTGCTGCCAGTGGCGATAAGTCGTGTCTTACCGGGTTGGACTCAA
GACGATAGTTACCGGATAAGGCGCAGCGGTCGGGCTGAACGGGGGGTTCGTGCACACAGCCCAGCTTGGA
GCGAACGACCTACACCGAACTGAGATACCTACAGCGTGAGCTATGAGAAAGCGCCACGCTTCCCGAAGGG
AGAAAGGCGGACAGGTATCCGGTAAGCGGCAGGGTCGGAACAGGAGAGCGCACGAGGGAGCTTCCAGGGG
GAAACGCCTGGTATCTTTATAGTCCTGTCGGGTTTCGCCACCTCTGACTTGAGCGTCGATTTTTGTGATG
CTCGTCAGGGGGGCGGAGCCTATGGAAAAACGCCAGCAACGCGGCCTTTTTACGGTTCCTGGCCTTTTGC
TGGCCTTTTGCTCACATGTTCTTTCCTGCGTTATCCCCTGATTCTGTGGATAACCGTATTACCGCCTTTG
AGTGAGCTGATACCGCTCGCCGCAGCCGAACGACCGAGCGCAGCGAGTCAGTGAGCGAGGAAGCGGAAGA
GCGCCTGATGCGGTATTTTCTCCTTACGCATCTGTGCGGTATTTCACACCGCAATGGTGCACTCTCAGTA
CAATCTGCTCTGATGCCGCATAGTTAAGCCAGTATACACTCCGCTATCGCTACGTGACTGGGTCATGGCT
GCGCCCCGACACCCGCCAACACCCGCTGACGCGCCCTGACGGGCTTGTCTGCTCCCGGCATCCGCTTACA
GACAAGCTGTGACCGTCTCCGGGAGCTGCATGTGTCAGAGGTTTTCACCGTCATCACCGAAACGCGCGAG
GCAGCTGCGGTAAAGCTCATCAGCGTGGTCGTGAAGCGATTCACAGATGTCTGCCTGTTCATCCGCGTCC
AGCTCGTTGAGTTTCTCCAGAAGCGTTAATGTCTGGCTTCTGATAAAGCGGGCCATGTTAAGGGCGGTTT
TTTCCTGTTTGGTCACTGATGCCTCCGTGTAAGGGGGATTTCTGTTCATGGGGGTAATGATACCGATGAA
ACGAGAGAGGATGCTCACGATACGGGTTACTGATGATGAACATGCCCGGTTACTGGAACGTTGTGAGGGT
AAACAACTGGCGGTATGGATGCGGCGGGACCAGAGAAAAATCACTCAGGGTCAATGCCAGCGCTTCGTTA
ATACAGATGTAGGTGTTCCACAGGGTAGCCAGCAGCATCCTGCGATGCAGATCCGGAACATAATGGTGCA
GGGCGCTGACTTCCGCGTTTCCAGACTTTACGAAACACGGAAACCGAAGACCATTCATGTTGTTGCTCAG
GTCGCAGACGTTTTGCAGCAGCAGTCGCTTCACGTTCGCTCGCGTATCGGTGATTCATTCTGCTAACCAG
TAAGGCAACCCCGCCAGCCTAGCCGGGTCCTCAACGACAGGAGCACGATCATGCGCACCCGTGGCCAGGA
CCCAACGCTGCCCGAGATGCGCCGCGTGCGGCTGCTGGAGATGGCGGACGCGATGGATATGTTCTGCCAA
GGGTTGGTTTGCGCATTCACAGTTCTCCGCAAGAATTGATTGGCTCCAATTCTTGGAGTGGTGAATCCGT
TAGCGAGGTGCCGCCGGCTTCCATTCAGGTCGAGGTGGCCCGGCTCCATGCACCGCGACGCAACGCGGGG
AGGCAGACAAGGTATAGGGCGGCGCCTACAATCCATGCCAACCCGTTCCATGTGCTCGCCGAGGCGGCAT
AAATCGCCGTGACGATCAGCGGTCCAATGATCGAAGTTAGGCTGGTAAGAGCCGCGAGCGATCCTTGAAG
CTGTCCCTGATGGTCGTCATCTACCTGCCTGGACAGCATGGCCTGCAACGCGGGCATCCCGATGCCGCCG
GAAGCGAGAAGAATCATAATGGGGAAGGCCATCCAGCCTCGCGTCGCGAACGCCAGCAAGACGTAGCCCA
GCGCGTCGGCCGCCATGCCGGCGATAATGGCCTGCTTCTCGCCGAAACGTTTGGTGGCGGGACCAGTGAC
GAAGGCTTGAGCGAGGGCGTGCAAGATTCCGAATACCGCAAGCGACAGGCCGATCATCGTCGCGCTCCAG
CGAAAGCGGTCCTCGCCGAAAATGACCCAGAGCGCTGCCGGCACCTGTCCTACGAGTTGCATGATAAAGA
AGACAGTCATAAGTGCGGCGACGATAGTCATGCCCCGCGCCCACCGGAAGGAGCTGACTGGGTTGAAGGC
TCTCAAGGGCATCGGTCGAGATCCCGGTGCCTAATGAGTGAGCTAACTTACATTAATTGCGTTGCGCTCA
CTGCCCGCTTTCCAGTCGGGAAACCTGTCGTGCCAGCTGCATTAATGAATCGGCCAACGCGCGGGGAGAG
GCGGTTTGCGTATTGGGCGCCAGGGTGGTTTTTCTTTTCACCAGTGAGACGGGCAACAGCTGATTGCCCT
TCACCGCCTGGCCCTGAGAGAGTTGCAGCAAGCGGTCCACGCTGGTTTGCCCCAGCAGGCGAAAATCCTG
TTTGATGGTGGTTAACGGCGGGATATAACATGAGCTGTCTTCGGTATCGTCGTATCCCACTACCGAGATA
TCCGCACCAACGCGCAGCCCGGACTCGGTAATGGCGCGCATTGCGCCCAGCGCCATCTGATCGTTGGCAA
CCAGCATCGCAGTGGGAACGATGCCCTCATTCAGCATTTGCATGGTTTGTTGAAAACCGGACATGGCACT
CCAGTCGCCTTCCCGTTCCGCTATCGGCTGAATTTGATTGCGAGTGAGATATTTATGCCAGCCAGCCAGA
CGCAGACGCGCCGAGACAGAACTTAATGGGCCCGCTAACAGCGCGATTTGCTGGTGACCCAATGCGACCA
GATGCTCCACGCCCAGTCGCGTACCGTCTTCATGGGAGAAAATAATACTGTTGATGGGTGTCTGGTCAGA
GACATCAAGAAATAACGCCGGAACATTAGTGCAGGCAGCTTCCACAGCAATGGCATCCTGGTCATCCAGC
GGATAGTTAATGATCAGCCCACTGACGCGTTGCGCGAGAAGATTGTGCACCGCCGCTTTACAGGCTTCGA
CGCCGCTTCGTTCTACCATCGACACCACCACGCTGGCACCCAGTTGATCGGCGCGAGATTTAATCGCCGC
GACAATTTGCGACGGCGCGTGCAGGGCCAGACTGGAGGTGGCAACGCCAATCAGCAACGACTGTTTGCCC
GCCAGTTGTTGTGCCACGCGGTTGGGAATGTAATTCAGCTCCGCCATCGCCGCTTCCACTTTTTCCCGCG
TTTTCGCAGAAACGTGGCTGGCCTGGTTCACCACGCGGGAAACGGTCTGATAAGAGACACCGGCATACTC
TGCGACATCGTATAACGTTACTGGTTTCACATTCACCACCCTGAATTGACTCTCTTCCGGGCGCTATCAT
GCCATACCGCGAAAGGTTTTGCGCCATTCGATGGTGTCCGGGATCTCGACGCTCTCCCTTATGCGACTCC
TGCATTAGGAAGCAGCCCAGTAGTAGGTTGAGGCCGTTGAGCACCGCCGCCGCAAGGAATGGTGCATGCA
AGGAGATGGCGCCCAACAGTCCCCCGGCCACGGGGCCTGCCACCATACCCACGCCGAAACAAGCGCTCAT
GAGCCCGAAGTGGCGAGCCCGATCTTCCCCATCGGTGATGTCGGCGATATAGGCGCCAGCAACCGCACCT
GTGGCGCCGGTGATGCCGGCCACGATGCGTCCGGCGTAGAGGATCGAGATCTCGATCCCGCGAAATTAAT
ACGACTCACTATAGGGGAATTGTGAGCGGATAACAATTCCCCTCTAGAAATAATTTTGTTTAACTTTAAG
AAGGAGATATAC
