>Addgene plasmid #168476 | pET11a-N-DiB-RM | depositor partial sequence | sequence record 327063 | T7
TAATTTTGTTTAACTTTAAGAAGGAGATATACATATGGGTCATCACCACCACCATCACCTCGAATCAACC
AGCTTGTACAAGAAATCCAGCTCCACGCCGCCGCGTGGCGTGACCGTAGTAAATAATTTCGACTGCAAAC
GTTATCTCGGTACCTGGTATGAGATTGCCCGTTTTGATCACCGCGCAGAACGTGGACTGGAAAAAGTCAC
CGCAACATACAGCCTGCGTGATGACGGCGGCCTGAATGTCATCTTCAAAGGCTATAACCCTGACAGAGGA
ATGTGGCAGCAGTACGTTGGGAAAGCGTACTTTACCGGCGCACCAACTCGCGCTGCGCTGAAAGTGGCGT
TCTTTTAAGGATCCGGCTGCTAACAAAGCCCGAAAGGAAGCTGAGTTGGCTGCTGCCACCGCTGAGCAAT
AACTAGCATAACCCCTTGGGGCCTCTAAACGGGTCTTGAGGGGTTTTTTGCTGAAAGGAGGAACTATATC
CGGATATCCCGCAAGAGGCCCGGCAGTACCGGCATAACCAAGCCTATGCCTACAGCATCCAGGGTGACGG
TGCCGAGGATGACGATGAGCGCATTGTTAGATTTCATACACGGTGCCTGACTGCGTTAGCAATTTAACTG
TGATAAACTACCGCATTAAAGCTTATCGATGATAAGCTGTCAAACATGAGAATTCTTGAAGACGAAAGGG
CCTCGTGATACGCCTATTTTTATAGGTTAATGTCATGATAATAATGGTTTCTTAGACGTCAGGTGGCACT
TTTCGGGGAAATGTGCGCGGAACCCCTATTTGTTTATTTTTCTAAATACATTCAAATATGTATCCGCTCA
TGAGACAATAACCCTGATAAATGCTTCAATAATATTGAAAAAGGAAGAGTATGAGTATTCAACATTTCC
